>Addgene plasmid #63209 | pAV10.KN | depositor full sequence | sequence record 115799 | pAV10.KN sequence 5412 bps
GTCACCACCCTGCCCTTTTTCTTTAAAACCGAAAAGATTACTTCGCGTTATGCAGGCTTCCTCGCTCACT
GACTCGCTGCGCTCGGTCGTTCGGCTGCGGCGAGCGGTATCAGCTCACTCAAAGGCGGTAATACGGTTAT
CCACAGAATCAGGGGATAACGCAGGAAAGAACATGTGAGCAAAAGGCCAGCAAAAGGCCAGGAACCGTAA
AAAGGCCGCGTTGCTGGCGTTTTTCCACAGGCTCCGCCCCCCTGACGAGCATCACAAAAATCGACGCTCA
AGTCAGAGGTGGCGAAACCCGACAGGACTATAAAGATACCAGGCGTTTCCCCCTGGAAGCTCCCTCGTGC
GCTCTCCTGTTCCGACCCTGCCGCTTACCGGATACCTGTCCGCCTTTCTCCCTTCGGGAAGCGTGGCGCT
TTCTCATAGCTCACGCTGTAGGTATCTCAGTTCGGTGTAGGTCGTTCGCTCCAAGCTGGGCTGTGTGCAC
GAACCCCCCGTTCAGCCCGACCGCTGCGCCTTATCCGGTAACTATCGTCTTGAGTCCAACCCGGTAAGAC
ACGACTTATCGCCACTGGCAGCAGCCACTGGTAACAGGATTAGCAGAGCGAGGTATGTAGGCGGTGCTAC
AGAGTTCTTGAAGTGGTGGCCTAACTACGGCTACACTAGAAGAACAGTATTTGGTATCTGCGCTCTGCTG
AAGCCAGTTACCTTCGGAAAAAGAGTTGGTAGCTCTTGATCCGGCAAACAAACCACCGCTGGTAGCGGTG
GTTTTTTTGTTTGCAAGCAGCAGATTACGCGCAGAAAAAAAGGATCTCAAGAAGATCCTTTGATCTTTTC
TACGGGGTCTGACGCTCAGTGGAACGAAAACTCACGTTAAGGGATTTTGGTCATGAGATTATCAAAAAGG
ATCTTCACCTAGATCCTTTTAAATTAAAAATGAAGTTTTAAATCAATCTAAAGTATATATGAGTAAACTT
GGTCTGACAGCTCGAGGCTTGGATTCTCACCAATAAAAAACGCCCGGCGGCAACCGAGCGTTCTGAACAA
ATCCAGATGGAGTTCTGAGGTCATTACTGGATCTATCAACAGGAGTCCAAGCGAGCTCGATATCATGAGT
ATTCAACATTTCCGTGTCGCCCTTATTCCCTTTTTTGCGGCATTTTGCCTTCCTGTTTTTGCTCACCCAG
AAACGCTGGTGAAAGTAAAAGATGCTGAAGATCAGTTGGGTGCACGAGTGGGTTACATCGAACTGGATCT
CAACAGCGGTAAGATCCTTGAGAGTTTTCGCCCCGAAGAACGTTTTCCAATGATGAGCACTTTTAAAGTT
CTGCTATGTGGCGCGGTATTATCCCGTATTGACGCCGGGCAAGAGCAACTCGGTCGCCGCATACACTATT
CTCAGAATGACTTGGTTGAGTACTCACCAGTCACAGAAAAGCATCTTACGGATGGCATGACAGTAAGAGA
ATTATGCAGTGCTGCCATAACCATGAGTGATAACACTGCGGCCAACTTACTTCTGACAACGATCGGAGGA
CCGAAGGAGCTAACCGCTTTTTTGCACAACATGGGGGATCATGTAACTCGCCTTGATCGTTGGGAACCGG
AGCTGAATGAAGCCATACCAAACGACGAGCGTGACACCACGATGCCTGTAGCAATGGCAACAACGTTGCG
CAAACTATTAACTGGCGAACTACTTACTCTAGCTTCCCGGCAACAATTAATAGACTGGATGGAGGCGGAT
AAAGTTGCAGGACCACTTCTGCGCTCGGCCCTTCCGGCTGGCTGGTTTATTGCTGATAAATCTGGAGCCG
GTGAGCGTGGATCTCGCGGTATCATTGCAGCACTGGGGCCAGATGGTAAGCCCTCCCGTATCGTAGTTAT
CTACACGACGGGGAGTCAGGCAACTATGGATGAACGAAATAGACAGATCGCTGAGATAGGTGCCTCACTG
ATTAAGCATTGGTAATTTCTCCATTTTAGCTTCCTTAGCTCCTGAAAATCTCGATAACTCAAAAAATACG
CCCGGTAGTGATCTTATTTCATTATGGTGAAAGTTGGAACCTCTTACGTGCCCGATCAACTCGAGTGCCA
CCTGACGTCTAAGAAACCATTATTATCATGACATTAACCTATAAAAATAGGCGTATCACGAGGCAGAATT
TCAGATAAAAAAAATCCTTAGCTTTCGCTAAGGATGATTTCTGGAATTCGCGGCCGCGTATCCTTGCGTT
CTCTAATCCTTTCGTCGTGTATATTGTAAAAACTGCTGAACGAGTATTGATAAAAGATATCTTGGCCACT
AAGGGGCAGATCCCCTTCTGGTGTGATAGACAACCCCAGGAGCATAGATAACACCAACTTGTGGTGGAGG
GTCATCGAATTGGAATTGTCTGTTGGCAACAGTAGAACAGATGCTGCCCTTGCTATCTGTCAAAATGCCG
CTCTTCAAAGTTACTTTCAAAGCGCTGTCACTGCTACGACAGCTTTTTTTTTAGAAACAGCAGCAATGCC
TTGACATGTAACGTAAGAAAAGAAAAAAGAGATGGCAGAAGAAATACTAAGCGATAACGGCAATGTAGAG
GTGCTTTTTTTATCGGAATAAATAGAGAAGTCAGTAACAGTGATTGCTGTGGCTCCCTCTTTAATCGTAT
CGGATCCTAGGTCTAGAGATCTGTTTAGCTTGCCTCGTCCCCGCCGGGTCACCCGGCCAGCGACATGGAG
GCCCAGAATACCCTCCTTGACAGTCTTGACGTGCGCAGCTCAGGGGCATGATGTGACTGTCGCCCGTACA
TTTAGCCCATACATCCCCATGTATAATCATTTGCATCCATACATTTTGATGGCCGCACGGCGCGAAGCAA
AAATTACGGCTCCTCGCTGCAGACCTGCGAGCAGGGAAACGCTCCCCTCACAGACGCGTTGAATTGTCCC
CACGCCGCGCCCCTGTAGAGAAATATAAAAGGTTAGGATTTGCCACTGAGGTTCTTCTTTCATATACTTC
CTTTTAAAATCTTGCTAGGATACAGTTCTCACATCACATCCGAACATAAACAACCATGGGTACCACTCTT
GACGACACGGCTTACCGGTACCGCACCAGTGTCCCGGGGGACGCCGAGGCCATCGAGGCACTGGATGGGT
CCTTCACCACCGACACCGTCTTCCGCGTCACCGCCACCGGGGACGGCTTCACCCTGCGGGAGGTGCCGGT
GGACCCGCCCCTGACCAAGGTGTTCCCCGACGACGAATCGGACGACGAATCGGACGACGGGGAGGACGGC
GACCCGGACTCCCGGACGTTCGTCGCGTACGGGGACGACGGCGACCTGGCGGGCTTCGTGGTTGTTTCGT
ACTCCGGCTGGAACCGCCGGCTGACCGTCGAGGACATCGAGGTCGCCCCGGAGCACCGGGGGCACGGGGT
CGGGCGCGCGTTGATGGGGCTCGCGACGGAGTTCGCCCGCGAGCGGGGCGCCGGGCACCTCTGGCTGGAG
GTCACCAACGTCAACGCACCGGCGATCCACGCGTACCGGCGGATGGGGTTCACCCTCTGCGGCCTGGACA
CCGCCCTGTACGACGGCACCGCCTCGGACGGCGAGCAGGCGCTCTACATGAGCATGCCCTGCCCCTAATC
AGTACTGACAATAAAAAGATTCTTGTTTTCAAGAACTTGTCATTTGTATAGTTTTTTTATATTGTAGTTG
TTCTATTTTAATCAAATGTTAGCGTGATTTATATTTTTTTTCGCCTCGACATCATCTGCCCAGATGCGAA
GTTAAGTGCGCAGAAAGTAATATCATGCGTCAATCGTATGTGAATGCTGGTCGCTATACTGCTGTCGATT
CGATACTAACGCCGCCATCCAGTGTCGAGCTAGCACAGTAGAGACCGCCTGGCTCTAGTAGCGATCTACA
CTAGCACTATCAGCGTTATTAAGCACCGGTGGAGTGACGACCTTCAGCACGTTCGTACTGTTCAACGATG
GTGTAGTCTTCGTTGTGGGAGGTGATGTCCAGTTTGATGTCGGTTTTGTAAGCACCCGGCAGCTGAACCG
GTTTTTTAGCCATGTAGGTGGTTTTAACTTCAGCGTCGTAGTGACCACCGTCTTTCAGTTTCAGACGCAT
TTTGATTTCACCTTTCAGAGCACCGTCTTCCGGGTACATACGTTCGGTGGAAGCTTCCCAACCCATGGTT
TTTTTCTGCATAACCGGACCGTCGGACGGGAAGTTGGTACCACGCAGTTTAACTTTGTAGATGAACTCAC
CGTCTTGCAGGGAGGAGTCCTGGGTAACGGTAACAACACCACCGTCTTCGAAGTTCATAACACGTTCCCA
TTTGAAACCTTCCGGGAAGGACAGTTTCAGGTAGTCCGGGATGTCAGCCGGGTGTTTAACGTAAGCTTTG
GAACCGTACTGGAACTGCGGGGACAGGATGTCCCAAGCGAACGGCAGCGGACCACCTTTGGTAACTTTCA
GTTTAGCGGTCTGGGTACCTTCGTACGGACGACCTTCACCTTCACCTTCGATTTCGAACTCGTGACCGTT
AACGGAACCTTCCATACGAACTTTGAAACGCATGAACTCTTTGATAACGTCTTCGGAGGAAGCCATCTAG
TATTTCTCCTCTTTCTCTAGTATGTGTGAAATTGTTATCCGCTCACAATTCCACACAACATACGAGCCGG
AAGCATAAAGTGTAAAGCCTGGGGTGCCTAATGAGTGAGCTAACTCACATTAATTGCGTTGCGCTCACTG
CCCGCTTTCCAGTCGGGAAACCTGTCGTGCCAGCTGCATTAATGAATCGGCCAACGCGCGGGGAGAGGCG
GTTTGCGTATTGGGTCTCATTTTACTAGTGCATGCTTTGGACAGTGATACCGAAGAAGGAAGTAAATTCA
GTAGCGCCGCATGAGGTAGTAGCAGAAGGAGTTAAGGTTGACCATGGCTCACTTGGCATATACTGTTGGG
CAGAAACAGTATAGTGAAACTGTTATCAAACCAATATATTTGGGCTACATGGCTTTCCTTTCCCGAAAAA
GACACCATTTAGTAATTATGTTGTACTTTTACTCTCTGAACTTCTGTGAATATAAAAAATATACTAAATA
AAAGGATGCAACTTCCTTAAAGAGGGCAAGATAGCGACATAAAGTGGAAAAGTGTTAGCAACATTGCGCA
GGCATCGATTAATATATGCATATATACTTTTTACGTAGTCTACGTTAAATTGTCAATAGATCAAGCAGAA
TCGGTAGCTCTGTTAAGCGATTAAGCCCAGTGGCTTTTTGTCGCACCGTTTAGGTTCGCGTTAGCAAGAT
GGAAAAAAAAGAACGCGAATCATGTATTGACGTATGACGTATTAGGCAGATGGGATACGCGGCCGCTGCA
GTCCGGCAAAAAAGGGCAAGGT
Features (pLannotate 1.2.2; 17 found; start..end, strand, type, name):
    232..820     -  rep_origin     ori: high-copy-number ColE1/pMB1/pBR322/pUC origin of replication
   1003..1097    -  terminator     lambda t0 terminator: transcription terminator from phage lambda
   1115..1975    +  CDS            AmpR: β-lactamase; bla; confers resistance to ampicillin, carbenicillin, and related antibiotics
   1985..2082    -  promoter       cat promoter: promoter of the E. coli cat gene encoding chloramphenicol acetyltransferase
   2168..2211    -  terminator     bacterial terminator: putative bacterial transcription terminator
   2245..2346    -  CDS            PIR1 (fragment): PIR1_YEAST - Also known as CCW6. Experimental evidence at protein level: Swiss-Prot protein existence level 1. Component of the outer cell wall layer. Required for stability of the cell wall and for optimal growth. Required for resistance against several antifungal and cell wall-perturbing agents and for tolerance to heat shock. From Saccharomyces cerevisiae (strain ATCC 204508 / S288c) (Baker's yeast).
   2345..2494    -  CDS            CIS3 (fragment): CIS3_YEAST - Also known as CCW11, CCW5, PIR4, SCW8. Experimental evidence at protein level: Swiss-Prot protein existence level 1. Component of the outer cell wall layer. Required for stability of the cell wall and for optimal growth. Required for resistance against several antifungal and cell wall-perturbing agents. From Saccharomyces cerevisiae (strain ATCC 204508 / S288c) (Baker's yeast).
   2722..3065    +  promoter       TEF promoter: Ashbya gossypii TEF promoter
   3072..3636    +  CDS            NrsR (fragment): nourseothricin acetyltransferase; Streptomyces noursei nat1; confers resistance to nourseothricin
   3644..3841    +  terminator     TEF terminator: Ashbya gossypii TEF terminator
   3942..4616    -  CDS            mRFP1: mRFP1 is a basic (constitutively fluorescent) red fluorescent protein published in 2002, derived from Discosoma sp.. It is reported to be a somewhat slowly-maturing monomer with low acid sensitivity.
   4652..4668    -  protein_bind   lac operator: The lac repressor binds to the lac operator to inhibit transcription in E. coli. This inhibition can be relieved by adding lactose or isopropyl-β-D-thiogalactopyranoside (IPTG). lac repressor encoded by lacI
   4676..4706    -  promoter       lac promoter: promoter for the E. coli lac operon
   4721..4742    -  protein_bind   CAP binding site: CAP binding activates transcription in the presence of cAMP. E. coli catabolite activator protein
   4755..4844    -  CDS            lacI (fragment): lac repressor; lacI; The lac repressor binds to the lac operator to inhibit transcription in E. coli. This inhibition can be relieved by adding lactose or isopropyl-β-D-thiogalactopyranoside (IPTG).
   4861..4980    -  CDS            CIS3 (fragment): CIS3_YEAST - Also known as CCW11, CCW5, PIR4, SCW8. Experimental evidence at protein level: Swiss-Prot protein existence level 1. Component of the outer cell wall layer. Required for stability of the cell wall and for optimal growth. Required for resistance against several antifungal and cell wall-perturbing agents. From Saccharomyces cerevisiae (strain ATCC 204508 / S288c) (Baker's yeast).
   5392..37      +  terminator     his operon terminator (across the origin): This putative transcriptin terminator from the E. coli his operon has a 2-bp deletion introduced during synthesis. Its efficiency has not been determined.
