[The description below was written by a language model from this plasmid's Addgene catalogue record and pLannotate feature annotations shown in this document.]
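Description:
pAV10.KN is an empty acceptor vector for yeast Golden Gate (yGG) assembly of Saccharomyces cerevisiae transcription units, built on the pCACS backbone from which the native BsaI and BsmBI sites were removed. In E. coli it is maintained through a high-copy ColE1/pUC-type origin and selected with ampicillin via the β-lactamase gene. The annotation places a cat promoter next to this gene, and several bacterial terminators (lambda t0, a his operon terminator and a further putative terminator) insulate the backbone. No yeast replication origin is annotated, in keeping with its design as an integrating vector. NotI digestion is recorded as the way to release the fragment for integration at the YKL162C-A locus.

The cloning site holds an mRFP1 cassette driven by the lac promoter, with its operator and CAP binding site. It is flanked by BsaI sites that leave CAGT and TTTT overhangs. This works as a visual dropout marker: the parental plasmid gives red or pink bacterial colonies, whereas replacing the RFP with an assembled promoter–coding sequence–terminator unit should give colourless ones. Next to it lies a nourseothricin (cloNAT) resistance cassette, consisting of the nat acetyltransferase under the Ashbya gossypii TEF promoter and terminator, which selects for yeast integrants.

The marker and cloning site are bracketed by yeast genomic sequences that the automated annotation labels as CIS3 and PIR1 fragments. These most likely represent the homology arms that target the locus, although the record does not define them explicitly. The sequence record is 5,412 nt, compared with a listed backbone size of 4,400 bp.
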