Addgene plasmid #63209: pAV10.KN
Purpose: (Empty Backbone) pCACS backbone (Amp), cloNAT, contains an RFP flanked by BsaI sites with CAGT & TTTT overhangs for TU assembly using yGG. Integration into YKL162C-A (NotI).
Depositing lab: Jef Boeke. Depositing organization: Johns Hopkins University and School of Medicine. Publication: Yeast Golden Gate (yGG) for the Efficient Assembly of S. cerevisiae Transcription Units. Agmon N, Mitchell LA, Cai Y, Ikushima S, Chuang J, Zheng A, Choi WJ, Martin JA, Caravelli K, Stracquadanio G, Boeke JD. ACS Synth Biol. 2015 Jul 17;4(7):853-9. doi: 10.1021/sb500372z. Epub 2015 Mar 23. PubMed 25756291.
Backbone
  Vector backbone: pCACS
  Backbone size (bp): 4400
  Modifications to backbone: BsaI and BsmBI sites removed from backbone, RFP cloned into the MCS, flanked by BsaI sites for cloning TUs using yGG assmebly
  Vector type: Bacterial Expression, Yeast Expression, Synthetic Biology
  Selectable markers: cloNAT
Growth in bacteria
  Bacterial resistance: Ampicillin, 100 μg/mL
  Growth temperature: 37°C
  Growth strain: Top10
  Growth instructions: Grows as red/pink colonies
  Copy number: Unknown
Gene/Insert
  Cloning method: Restriction Enzyme
Terms and licenses: Academic/Nonprofit Terms; Industry Terms: Not Available to Industry
How to cite: pAV10.KN was a gift from Jef Boeke (Addgene plasmid # 63209 ; http://n2t.net/addgene:63209 ; RRID:Addgene_63209)
