>Addgene plasmid #63209 | pAV10.KN | addgene partial sequence | sequence record 107278 | lac-promoter-R 5'-CCGGAAGCATAAAGTGTAAA-3'
ATTGCGTTGCGCTCACTGCCCGCTTTCCAGTCGGGAAACCTGTCGTGCCAGCTGCATTAATGAATCGGCC
AACGCGCGGGGAGAGGCGGTTTGCGTATTGGGTCTCATTTTACTAGTGCATGCTTTGGACAGTGATACCG
AAGAAGGAAGTAAATTCAGTAGCGCCGCATGAGGTAGTAGCAGAAGGAGTTAAGGTTGACCATGGCTCAC
TTGGCATATACTGTTGGGCAGAAACAGTATAGTGAAACTGTTATCAAACCAATATATTTGGGCTACATGG
CTTTCCTTTCCCGAAAAAGACACCATTTAGTAATTATGTTGTACTTTTACTCTCTGAACTTCTGTGAATA
TAAAAAATATACTAAATAAAAGGATGCAACTTCCTTAAAGAGGGCAAGATAGCGACATAAAGTGGAAAAG
TGTTAGCAACATTGCGCAGGCATCGATTAATATATGCATATATACTTTTTACGTAGTCTACGTTAAATTG
TCAATAGATCAAGCAGAATCGGTAGCTCTGTTAAGCGATTAAGCCCAGTGGCTTTTTGTCGCACCGTTTA
GGTTCGCGTTAGCAAGATGGAAAAAAAAGAACGCGAATCATGTATTGACGTATGACGTATTAGGCAGATG
GGATACGCGGCCGCTGCAGTCCGGCAAAAAAGGGCAAGGTGTCACCACCCTGCCCTTTTTCTTTAAAACC
GAAAAGATTACTTCGCGTTATGCAGGCTTCCTCGCTCACTGACTCGCTGCGCTCGGTCGTTCGGCTGCGG
CGAGCGGTATCAGCTCACTCAAAGGCGGTAATACGGTTATCCACAGAATCAGG
