>Addgene plasmid #63209 | pAV10.KN | addgene partial sequence | sequence record 107796 | jkRFP-F 5'-tggtcactacgacgctgaag-3'
GCTTACAAAACCGACATCAAACTGGACATCACCTCCCACAACGAAGACTACACCATCGTTGAACAGTACG
AACGTGCTGAAGGTCGTCACTCCACCGGTGCTTAATAACGCTGATAGTGCTAGTGTAGATCGCTACTAGA
GCCAGGCGGTCTCTACTGTGCTAGCTCGACACTGGATGGCGGCGTTAGTATCGAATCGACAGCAGTATAG
CGACCAGCATTCACATACGATTGACGCATGATATTACTTTCTGCGCACTTAACTTCGCATCTGGGCAGAT
GATGTCGAGGCGAAAAAAAATATAAATCACGCTAACATTTGATTAAAATAGAACAACTACAATATAAAAA
AACTATACAAATGACAAGTTCTTGAAAACAAGAATCTTTTTATTGTCAGTACTGATTAGGGGCAGGGCAT
GCTCATGTAGAGCGCCTGCTCGCCGTCCGAGGCGGTGCCGTCGTACAGGGCGGTGTCCAGGCCGCAGAGG
GTGAACCCCATCCGCCGGTACGCGTGGATCGCCGGTGCGTTGACGTTGGTGACCTCCAGCCAGAGGTGCC
CGGCGCCCCGCTCGCGGGCGAACTCCGTCGCGAGCCCCATCAACGCGCGCCCGACCCCGTGCCCCCGGTG
CTCCGGGGCGACCTCGATGTCCTCGACGGTCAGCCGGCGGTTCCAGCCGGAGTACGAAACAACCACGAAG
CCCGCCAGGTCGCCGTCGTCCCCGTACGCGACGAACGTCCGGGAGTCCGGGTCGCCGTCCTCCCCGTCGT
CCGATTCGTCGTCCGATTCGTCGTCGG
